Addgene plasmid #17566: pBDP
Depositing lab: Gerald Rubin. Depositing organization: HHMI, Janelia Research Campus. Publication: Tools for Neuroanatomy and Neurogenetics in Drosophila. Pfeiffer BD, Jenett A, Hammonds AS, Ngo TT, Misra S, Murphy C, Scully A, Carlson JW, Wan KH, Laverty TR, Mungall C, Svirskas R, Kadonaga JT, Doe CQ, Eisen MB, Celniker SE, Rubin GM.. Tools for neuroanatomy and neurogenetics in Drosophila 10.1073/pnas.0803697105 PubMed 18621688.
Backbone
  Vector backbone: na
  Backbone size w/o insert (bp): 2482
  Vector type: Insect Expression
Growth in bacteria
  Bacterial resistance: Ampicillin, 100 μg/mL
  Growth temperature: 37°C
  Growth strain: DH5alpha
  Copy number: High Copy
Gene/Insert
  Gene/Insert name: mini w+
  Species: D. melanogaster (fly)
  Insert size (bp): 4119
  Cloning method: Restriction Enzyme; 5′ cloning site EcoRI (not destroyed); 3′ cloning site NotI (not destroyed)
  Sequencing primers: 5′ BDP F (bp 6,556): AAATAGGGGTTCCGCGCACAT; 3′ BDP R (bp 339): ATAATGGTGCAGGGCGCTGAC
Terms and licenses: Academic/Nonprofit Terms; Industry Terms: Not Available to Industry
Depositor comments: pBDP is a modular minimal cloning vector for specific in vivo genomic targeting of Drosophila melanogaster using PhiC31 integrase. The vector contains mini w+ flanked by AscI sites for easy exchange to any marker of choice as well as a large MCS, and the pMB1 ori from pUC19.
How to cite: pBDP was a gift from Gerald Rubin (Addgene plasmid # 17566 ; http://n2t.net/addgene:17566 ; RRID:Addgene_17566)
