[The description below was written by a language model from this plasmid's Addgene catalogue record.]
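Description:
pBDP is a minimal, modular cloning vector built for site-specific transgenesis in Drosophila melanogaster using PhiC31 integrase. It is catalogued as an insect expression vector, although the record describes it as a base vector for building constructs and lists no expression cassette. The backbone is small, about 2.5 kb without the insert. It is maintained in E. coli as a high-copy plasmid through the pMB1 origin of replication taken from pUC19, with ampicillin resistance for selection. No named parental backbone is recorded, which fits a vector assembled from minimal parts. No feature table accompanies the record, so the positions and arrangement of individual elements cannot be described. The PhiC31 attachment site that integrase-mediated targeting would require is also not listed explicitly.

The recorded insert is mini w+, a roughly 4.1 kb mini-white gene from D. melanogaster cloned between EcoRI and NotI sites, both of which are preserved. Mini-white is the standard fly transformation marker. It restores eye pigmentation in a white mutant background, so animals carrying an integrated copy can be picked out by eye colour. In pBDP the marker is flanked by AscI sites, which lets it be exchanged for any other marker. The vector also carries a large multiple cloning site for adding user-defined sequences. No promoter, reporter or other payload is stated in the record.

PhiC31-mediated integration places each construct at a defined genomic docking site, which allows different constructs to be compared in the same chromosomal context. The vector was deposited with work on tools for Drosophila neuroanatomy and neurogenetics.
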