>Addgene plasmid #17566 | pBDP | depositor partial sequence | sequence record 8672 | Author sequence
TAAGAAACCATTATTATCATGACATTAACCTATAAAAATAGGCGTATCACGAGGCCCTTTCGTCTTCAAG
AATTCGTTTAAACGGCCGGCCAGATCTGGTACCGGATCCCCGCGCGGCCGCTGGCCACGGGTGCGCATGA
TCGTGCTCCTGTCGTTGAGGACCCGGCTAGGCTGGCGGGGTTGCCTTACTGGTTAGCAGAATGAATCACC
GATACGCGAGCGAACGTGAAGCGACTGCTGCTGCAAAACGTCTGCGACCTGAGCAACAACATGAATGGTC
TTCGGTTTCCGTGTTTCGTAAAGTCTGGAAACGCGGAAGTCAGCGCCCTGCACCATTATGTTCCGGAGGC
GCGCCCTAGTTCCAGTGAAATCCAAGCATTTTCTAAATTAAATGTATTCTTATTATTATAGTTGTTATTT
TTGATATATATAAACAACACTATTATGCCCACCATTTTTTTGAGATGCATCTACACAAGGAACAAACACT
GGATGTCACTTTCAGTTCAAATTGTAACGCTAATCACTCCGAACAGGTCACAAAAAATTACCTTAAAAAG
TCATAATATTAAATTAGAATAAATATAGCTGTGAGGGAAATATATACAAATATATTGGAGCAAATAAATT
GTACATACAAATATTTATTACTAATTTCTATTGAGACGAAATGAACCACTCGGAACCATTTGAGCGAACC
GAATCGCGCGGAACTAACGACAGTCGCTCCAAGGTCGTCGAACAAAAGGTGAATGTGTTGCGGAGAGCGG
GTGGGAGACAGCGAAAGAGCAACTACGAAACGTGGTGTGGTGGAGGTGAATTATGAAGAGGGCGCGCGAT
TTGAAAAGTATGTATATAAAAAATATATCCCGGTGTTTTATGTAGCGATAAACGAGTTTTTGATGTAAGG
TATGCAGGTGTGTAAGTCTTTTGGTTAGAAGACAAATCCAAAGTCTACTTGTGGGGATGTTCGAAGGGGA
AATACTTGTATTCTATAGGTCATATCTTGTTTTTATTGGCACAAATATAATTACATTAGCTTTTTGAGGG
GGCAATAAACAGTAAACACGATGGTAATAATGGTAAAAAAAAAAAACAAGCAGTTATTTCGGATATATGT
CGGCTACTCCTTGCGTCGGGCCCGAAGTCTTAGAGCCAGATATGCGAGCACCCGGAAGCTCACGATGAGA
ATGGCCAGACCCACGTAGTCCAGCGGCAGATCGGCGGCGGAGAAGTTAAGCGTCTCCAGGATGACCTTGC
CCGAACTGGGGCACGTGGTGTTCGACGATGTGCAGCTAATTTCGCCCGGCTCCACGTCCGCCCATTGGTT
AATCAGCAGACCCTCGTTGGCGTAACGGAACCATGAGAGGTACGACAACCATTTGAGGTATACTGGCACC
GAGCCCGAGTTCAAGAAGAAGCCGCCAAAGAGCAGGAATGGTATGATAACCGGCGGACCCACAGACAGCG
CCATCGAGGTCGAGGAGCTGGCGCAGGATATTAGATATCCGAAGGACGTTGACACATTGGCCACCAGAGT
GACCAGCGCCAGGCAGTTGAAGAAGTGCAGCACTCCGGCCCGCAGTCCGATCATCGGATAGGCAATCGCC
GTGAAGACCAGTGGCACTGTGAGAAAAAGCGGCAATTCGGCAATCGTTTTGCCCAGAAAGTATGTGTCAC
AGCGATAAAGTCGACTTCGGGCCTCCCTCATAAAAACTGGCAGCTCTGAGGTGAACACCTAAATCGAATC
GATTCATTAGAAAGTTAGTAAATTATTGAAATGCAAATGTATTCTAAACATGACTTACATTTATCGTGGC
AAAGACGTTTTGAAAGGTCATGTTGGTCAGGAAGAGGAAGATGGCTCCGTTGATATTCATCACACCCACT
TGCGTGAGTTGTTGGCCCAAAAAGATGAGGCCAATCAAGATGGCAACCATCTGCAAATTAAAATGTTACT
CGCATCTCATTAATATTCGCGAGTTAAATGAAATTTATTTATCTTCTGCAAAACTATAAACTATACATCT
CATTGAAAAAAACTAAGAAGGGTGTGGAATCAGGCAATTCTATCTAAAATCTAGCGAATTTGTTTCCAAG
AATTGTAAGCGTTATATCATTTGTTTCCACTGGAACCACTCACCGTTGTCTGAATAAGTCGCACTTTTAC
GAGGAGTGGTTCCTTGAGCACCGACAGCCAGGATCGCCACAGGACCGCCCGGAACTGCATGAACCAGGTG
GCCTTGTAGGTGTACCCATTCTCCGGCTGCTCCAGTGGCTTCTCCAGATTTTTGGTGGCCAACAACTGCT
CCATATCCCGGGCTACTTTGCTAATGGCAAAATTGTCGCATATCTTGGCGATCCGATCACGGGACTCGAT
CTCCCGTCCGGGCACAACGGCCAACACCTGTACGTAAAAGTCCGCCGGATTGTAGTTGGTAGGACACTGG
GCACCCACGCTGGATAGGAGTTGAGATGTTATGTAATACTAGATACCCTTAATAAACACATCGAACTCAC
TAGGAAAAGAAGTCGACGGCTTCGCTGGGAGTGCCCAAGAAAGCTACCCTGCCCTCGGCCATCAGAAGGA
TCTTGTCAAAGAGCTCAAACAGCTCGGAAGACGGCTGATGAATGGTCAGGATGACGGTCTTGCCCTTCTG
CGACAGCTTCTTCAGCACCTGGACGACGCTGTGGGCGGTAAAGGAGTCCAGTCCGGAGGTGGGCTCATCG
CAGATCAGAAGCGGCGGATCGGTTAGAGCCTCGGAGGCGAATGCCAGACGCTTCCTTTCTCCGCCGGACA
GACCTTTCACCCTGCCGGGCACACCGATGATCGTGTGCTGACATTTGCTGAGCGAAAGCTCCTGGATCAC
CTGATCCACGCGGGCCACTCGCTGCCGATAGGTCAGATGTCGTGGCATCCGCACCATGGCTTGGAAAATC
AGGTGTTCCCTGGCCGTTAGGGAGCCGATAAAGAGGTCATCCTGCTGGACATAGGCGCACCTGGCCTGCA
TCTCCTTGGCGTCCACAGGTTGGCCATTGAGCAGTCGCATCCCGGATGGCGATACTTGGATGCCCTGCGG
CGATCGAAAGGCAAGGGCATTCAGCAGGGTCGTCTTTCCGGCACCGGAACTGCCCATCACGGCCAAAAGT
TCGCCCGGATAGGCCACGCCGCAAACTGAGTTTCAAATTGGTAATTGGACCCTTTATTAAGATTTCACAC
AGATCAGCCGACTGCGAATAGAAACTCACCGTTCTTGAGCAAATGTTTCCTGGGCGCCGGTATGTGTCGC
TCGTTGCAGAATAGTCCGCGTGTCCGGTTGACCAGCTGCCGCCATCCGGAGCCCGGCTGATTGACCGCCC
CAAAGATGTCCATATTGTGCCAGGCATAGGTGAGGTTCTCGGCTAGTTGGCCGCTCCCTGAACCGGAGTC
CTCCGGCGGACTGGGTGGCCGGAGCGTGCCGTAGTTTTTGGCCTGCCCGAAGCCCTGGTTAATGCAGCTC
TGCGAAGCCGCTCCGCTGTCACCCTGCAATGATAGGGGATCTCAAATATCAACTACTAGCGTTATGCTCA
TCTAACCCCGAACAAAAAGTACCCCGAAGTATCCTACGAAGTAGGTTTATACTTTTATTTATTTTTTGTG
CATCTAGGATCAGCTTAAAATATCTGGTTGTTATATTTTTTGTAAAAAAGAATATAGTCGAAAATGAATG
CCTTTAGATGTCTTGATCATGATATGATCTCAAAAATTGTCTTATATAGCGAGAACAGCTACCAGAATAA
TCTGTTTCGTGTCACTATTTGTTTGTGCAATTGCGGTTTGGGATTTTTGTGGGTCGCAGTTCTCACGCCG
CATACAATTTGATGTTGCAATCGCAGTTCCTATAGATCAAGTGAACTTAAGATGTATGCACATGTACTAC
TCACATTGTTCAGATGCTCGGCAGATGGGTGTTTGCTGCCTCCGCGAATTAATAGCTCCTGATCCTCTTG
GCCCATTGCCGGGATTTTTCACACTTTCCCCTGCTTACCCACCCAAAACCAATCACCACCCCAATCACTC
AAAAAACAAACAAAAATAAGAAGCGAGAGGAGTTTTGGCACAGCACTTTGTGTTTAATTGATGGCGTAAA
CCGCTTGGAGCTTCGTCACGAAACCGCTGACAAAATGCAACTGAAGGCGGACATTGACGCTACGTAACGC
TACAAACGGTGGCGAAAGAGATAGCGGACGCAGCGGCGAAAGAGACGGCGATATTTCTGTGGACAGAGAA
GGAGGCAAACAGCGCTGACTTTGAGTGGAATGTCATTTTGAGTGAGAGGTAATCGAAAGAACCTGGTACA
TCAAATACCCTTGGATCGAAGTAAATTTAAAACTGATCAGATAAGTTCAATGATATCCAGTGCAGTAAAA
AAAAAAAATGTTTTTTTTATCTACTTTCCGCAAAAATGGGTTTTATTAACTTACATACATACTAGGCGCG
CCCATATGTTCGGCTTGTCGACATGCCCGCCGTGACCGTCGAGAACCCGCTGACGCTGCCCCGCGTATCC
GCACCCGCCGACGCCGTCGCACGTCCCGTGCTCACCGTGACCACCGCGCCCAGCGGTTTCGAGGGCGAGG
GCTTCCCGGTGCGCCGCGCGTTCGCCGGGATCAACTACCGCCACCTCGACCCGTTCATCATGATGGACCA
GATGGGTGAGGTGGAGTACGCGCCCGGGGAGCCCAAGGGCACGCCCTGGCACCCGCACCGCGGCTTCGAG
ACCGTGACCTACATCGTCGACGGTAACATGTGAGCAAAAGGCCAGCAAAAGGCCAGGAACCGTAAAAAGG
CCGCGTTGCTGGCGTTTTTCCATAGGCTCCGCCCCCCTGACGAGCATCACAAAAATCGACGCTCAAGTCA
GAGGTGGCGAAACCCGACAGGACTATAAAGATACCAGGCGTTTCCCCCTGGAAGCTCCCTCGTGCGCTCT
CCTGTTCCGACCCTGCCGCTTACCGGATACCTGTCCGCCTTTCTCCCTTCGGGAAGCGTGGCGCTTTCTC
ATAGCTCACGCTGTAGGTATCTCAGTTCGGTGTAGGTCGTTCGCTCCAAGCTGGGCTGTGTGCACGAACC
CCCCGTTCAGCCCGACCGCTGCGCCTTATCCGGTAACTATCGTCTTGAGTCCAACCCGGTAAGACACGAC
TTATCGCCACTGGCAGCAGCCACTGGTAACAGGATTAGCAGAGCGAGGTATGTAGGCGGTGCTACAGAGT
TCTTGAAGTGGTGGCCTAACTACGGCTACACTAGAAGAACAGTATTTGGTATCTGCGCTCTGCTGAAGCC
AGTTACCTTCGGAAAAAGAGTTGGTAGCTCTTGATCCGGCAAACAAACCACCGCTGGTAGCGGTGGTTTT
TTTGTTTGCAAGCAGCAGATTACGCGCAGAAAAAAAGGATCTCAAGAAGATCCTTTGATCTTTTCTACGG
GGTCTGACGCTCAGTGGAACGAAAACTCACGTTAAGGGATTTTGGTCATGAGATTATCAAAAAGGATCTT
CACCTAGATCCTTTTAAATTAAAAATGAAGTTTTAAATCAATCTAAAGTATATATGAGTAAACTTGGTCT
GACAGTTACCAATGCTTAATCAGTGAGGCACCTATCTCAGCGATCTGTCTATTTCGTTCATCCATAGTTG
CCTGACTCCCCGTCGTGTAGATAACTACGATACGGGAGGGCTTACCATCTGGCCCCAGTGCTGCAATGAT
ACCGCGAGACCCACGCTCACCGGCTCCAGATTTATCAGCAATAAACCAGCCAGCCGGAAGGGCCGAGCGC
AGAAGTGGTCCTGCAACTTTATCCGCCTCCATCCAGTCTATTAATTGTTGCCGGGAAGCTAGAGTAAGTA
GTTCGCCAGTTAATAGTTTGCGCAACGTTGTTGCCATTGCTACAGGCATCGTGGTGTCACGCTCGTCGTT
TGGTATGGCTTCATTCAGCTCCGGTTCCCAACGATCAAGGCGAGTTACATGATCCCCCATGTTGTGCAAA
AAAGCGGTTAGCTCCTTCGGTCCTCCGATCGTTGTCAGAAGTAAGTTGGCCGCAGTGTTATCACTCATGG
TTATGGCAGCACTGCATAATTCTCTTACTGTCATGCCATCCGTAAGATGCTTTTCTGTGACTGGTGAGTA
CTCAACCAAGTCATTCTGAGAATAGTGTATGCGGCGACCGAGTTGCTCTTGCCCGGCGTCAATACGGGAT
AATACCGCGCCACATAGCAGAACTTTAAAAGTGCTCATCATTGGAAAACGTTCTTCGGGGCGAAAACTCT
CAAGGATCTTACCGCTGTTGAGATCCAGTTCGATGTAACCCACTCGTGCACCCAACTGATCTTCAGCATC
TTTTACTTTCACCAGCGTTTCTGGGTGAGCAAAAACAGGAAGGCAAAATGCCGCAAAAAAGGGAATAAGG
GCGACACGGAAATGTTGAATACTCATACTCTTCCTTTTTCAATATTATTGAAGCATTTATCAGGGTTATT
GTCTCATGAGCGGATACATATTTGAATGTATTTAGAAAAATAAACAAATAGGGGTTCCGCGCACATTTCC
CCGAAAAGTGCCACCTGAGTC
