>Addgene plasmid #17566 | pBDP | addgene partial sequence | sequence record 23484 | 17566 with Amp-R
ATATTGGAAACGTTCTTCGGGGCGAAAACTCTCAAGGATCTTACCGCTGTTGAGATCCAGTTCGATGTAA
CCCACTCGTGCACCCAACTGATCTTCAGCATCTTTTACTTTCACCAGCGTTTCTGGGTGAGCAAAAACAG
GAAGGCAAAATGCCGCAAAAAAGGGAATAAGGGCGACACGGAAATGTTGAATACTCATACTCTTCCTTTT
TCAATATTATTGAAGCATTTATCAGGGTTATTGTCTCATGAGCGGATACATATTTGAATGTATTTAGAAA
AATAAACAAATAGGGGTTCCGCGCACATTTCCCCGAAAAGTGCCACCTGAGTCTAAGAAACCATTATTAT
CATGACATTAACCTATAAAAATAGGCGTATCACGAGGCCCTTTCGTCTTCAAGAATTCGTTTAAACGGCC
GGCCAGATCTGGTACCGGATCCCCGCGCGGCCGCTGGCCACGGGTGCGCATGATCGTGCTCCTGTCGTTG
AGGACCCGGCTAGGCTGGCGGGGTTGCCTTACTGGTTAGCAGAATGAATCACCGATACGCGAGCGAACGT
GAAGCGACTGCTGCTGCAAAACGTCTGCGACCTGAGCAACAACATGAATGGTCTTCGGTTTCCGTGTTTC
GTAAAGTCTGGAAACGCGGAAGTCAGCGCCCTGGCACCATTATGTTCCGGAAGCGCGCCNTAGTTCCAGT
GAAATCCAAGCATTTTCNNATNAATGNATCTTATTATANAGTTGTTATTTTTGATATATATAACACACTA
TTATGCCACCATTTTTTGAAAGCNCTACNCAGGAACAACCTGGNGTCCTTTCAGTCAATGTACCTATCCT
C
